Addgene plasmid #249046: pLenti-hETFDH-WT
Purpose: Expression of human wildtype ETFDH
Depositing lab: Ivan Topisirovic. Depositing organization: McGill University. Publication: Mitochondrial ETF insufficiency drives neoplastic growth by selectively optimizing cancer bioenergetics. Papadopoli D, Palia R, Jovanovic P, Tabariès S, Ciccolini E, Sabourin V, Igelmann S, McLaughlan S, Zhan L, Kim H, Chekkal N, Szkop KJ, Bertomeu T, Zeng J, Vassalakis J, Afzali F, Mzoughi S, Guccione E, Tyers M, Avizonis D, Larsson O, Postovit L-M, Djuranovic S, Ursini-Siegel J, Siegel PM, Pollak M, Topisirovic I. eLife, 2025 [Reviewed Preprint] 14:RP106587 10.7554/eLife.106587.1.
Backbone
  Vector backbone: pUltra
  Vector type: Lentiviral
  Selectable markers: Hygromycin
Growth in bacteria
  Bacterial resistance: Ampicillin, 100 μg/mL
  Growth temperature: 37°C
  Growth strain: NEB Stable
  Copy number: High Copy
Gene/Insert
  Gene/Insert name: ETFDH (alt name: ETFQO)
  Species: H. sapiens (human)
  Insert size (bp): 1853
  Entrez Gene: ETFDH (a.k.a. ETFQO, MADD)
  Cloning method: Other
  Sequencing primers: 5′ N/A; 3′ N/A
Resource information
  A portion of this plasmid was derived from a plasmid made by: VectorBuilder
Terms and licenses: Academic/Nonprofit Terms; Industry Terms: Not Available to Industry
How to cite: pLenti-hETFDH-WT was a gift from Ivan Topisirovic (Addgene plasmid # 249046 ; http://n2t.net/addgene:249046 ; RRID:Addgene_249046)
