[The description below was written by a language model from this plasmid's Addgene catalogue record and pLannotate feature annotations shown in this document.]
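Description:
pLenti-hETFDH-WT is a third-generation-style, self-inactivating HIV-1 lentiviral transfer plasmid for expressing wild-type human ETFDH (electron transfer flavoprotein dehydrogenase, also called ETF-ubiquinone oxidoreductase) in mammalian cells. The catalogue lists the backbone as pUltra and notes that part of the plasmid derives from a commercially built vector; the Gateway attB4, attB1 and attB2 scars flanking the promoter and coding sequence are consistent with modular recombinational assembly. In bacteria the roughly 11.2 kb plasmid replicates from a high-copy ColE1/pUC-type origin and is selected with ampicillin through the bla gene. An f1 origin, lac promoter/operator remnants, lacZα and lacI fragments, and T3 and T7 promoters are carried over from the parental cloning vector.

The viral genome is transcribed in packaging cells from a CMV enhancer/promoter fused to a truncated 5' LTR, which makes genomic RNA production Tat-independent. It carries the Ψ packaging signal with a gag fragment, the Rev response element for nuclear export of unspliced RNA, and the cPPT/CTS, which aids nuclear import. It ends in a ΔU3 3' LTR that disables LTR promoter activity after integration, followed by an SV40 polyadenylation signal and SV40 origin. Within the provirus, an EF-1α promoter with intron A sequences drives the ETFDH open reading frame. No epitope tag or reporter is annotated on it, and a WPRE downstream enhances transcript stability and expression. A separate mouse PGK promoter drives the hph hygromycin phosphotransferase gene, allowing hygromycin selection of stably transduced cells. The construct is intended for stable expression or re-expression of wild-type ETFDH, and the associated study concerns mitochondrial ETF insufficiency and cancer bioenergetics.
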