Features (pLannotate 1.2.2; 33 found; start..end, strand, type, name):
      1..589     +  rep_origin     ori: high-copy-number ColE1/pMB1/pBR322/pUC origin of replication
    772..864     +  CDS            lacI (fragment): lac repressor; lacI; The lac repressor binds to the lac operator to inhibit transcription in E. coli. This inhibition can be relieved by adding lactose or isopropyl-β-D-thiogalactopyranoside (IPTG).
    877..898     +  protein_bind   CAP binding site: CAP binding activates transcription in the presence of cAMP. E. coli catabolite activator protein
    913..943     +  promoter       lac promoter: promoter for the E. coli lac operon
    947..969     +  protein_bind   lac operator (fragment): The lac repressor binds to the lac operator to inhibit transcription in E. coli. This inhibition can be relieved by adding lactose or isopropyl-β-D-thiogalactopyranoside (IPTG). lac repressor encoded by lacI
   1012..1030    +  promoter       T3 promoter: promoter for bacteriophage T3 RNA polymerase
   1116..1419    +  enhancer       CMV enhancer: human cytomegalovirus immediate early enhancer
   1420..1623    +  promoter       CMV promoter: human cytomegalovirus (CMV) immediate early promoter
   1637..1817    +  LTR            5' LTR (truncated): truncated 5' long terminal repeat (LTR) from HIV-1
   1864..1989    +  misc_feature   HIV-1 Ψ: packaging signal of human immunodeficiency virus type 1
   1973..2336    +  CDS            HIV-1 gag (fragment): gag protein from human immunodeficiency virus 1; gag
   2482..2715    +  misc_feature   RRE: The Rev response element (RRE) of HIV-1 allows for Rev-dependent mRNA export from the nucleus to the cytoplasm.
   3092..3192    +  CDS            Rev (fragment): human immunodeficiency virus 1 (HIV-1) Rev protein; rev; enhances nuclear export of unspliced and incompletely spliced viral mRNAs
   3207..3322    +  misc_feature   cPPT/CTS: central polypurine tract and central termination sequence of HIV-1 (lacking the first T)
   3370..3390    +  protein_bind   attB4: mutant version of attB; core recombination site for the Gateway® BP reaction BP Clonase™
   3410..3621    +  promoter       EF-1α core promoter: core promoter for human elongation factor EF-1α
   3622..3731    +  intron         EF-1α intron A (fragment): intron upstream of the start codon of human EF-1α
   4357..4560    +  intron         EF-1α intron A: truncated intron upstream of the start codon of human EF-1α
   4569..4593    +  protein_bind   attB1: mutant version of attB; recombination site for the Gateway® BP reaction BP Clonase™
   4600..6450    +  CDS            ETFDH: ETFD_HUMAN - Experimental evidence at protein level: Swiss-Prot protein existence level 1. Accepts electrons from ETF and reduces ubiquinone. From Homo sapiens (Human).
   6454..6478    -  protein_bind   attB2: mutant version of attB; recombination site for the Gateway® BP reaction BP Clonase™
   6496..7084    +  misc_feature   WPRE: woodchuck hepatitis virus posttranscriptional regulatory element
   7115..7614    +  promoter       PGK promoter: mouse phosphoglycerate kinase 1 promoter
   7631..8653    +  CDS            hph: KHYB_ECOLX - Experimental evidence at protein level: Swiss-Prot protein existence level 1. The aminoglycoside phosphotransferases achieve inactivation of their antibiotic substrates by phosphorylation. Only phosphorylates hygromycin and closely related compounds such as demethyl analogs and destomycin. From Escherichia coli.
   8649..8726    +  CDS            nef (fragment): NEF_HV1Z2 - Experimental evidence at protein level: Swiss-Prot protein existence level 1. Extracellular Nef protein targets CD4(+) T-lymphocytes for apoptosis by interacting with CXCR4 surface receptors. From Human immunodeficiency virus type 1 group M subtype D (isolate Z2/CDC-Z34) (HIV-1).
   8728..8961    +  LTR            3' LTR (ΔU3): self-inactivating 3' long terminal repeat (LTR) from HIV-1
   9033..9154    +  polyA_signal   SV40 poly(A) signal: SV40 polyadenylation signal
   9194..9329    +  rep_origin     SV40 ori: SV40 origin of replication
   9350..9368    -  promoter       T7 promoter: promoter for bacteriophage T7 RNA polymerase
   9376..9531    +  CDS            lacZα (fragment): LacZα fragment of β-galactosidase; lacZ fragment
   9536..9964    +  rep_origin     f1 ori (sequence partly withheld): f1 bacteriophage origin of replication; arrow indicates direction of (+) strand synthesis
  10017..10121   +  promoter       AmpR promoter: bla
  10122..10982   +  CDS            AmpR: β-lactamase; bla; confers resistance to ampicillin, carbenicillin, and related antibiotics
>Addgene plasmid #249046 | pLenti-hETFDH-WT | addgene full sequence | sequence record 496333 | Addgene NGS Result
TTGAGATCCTTTTTTTCTGCGCGTAATCTGCTGCTTGCAAACAAAAAAACCACCGCTACCAGCGGTGGTT
TGTTTGCCGGATCAAGAGCTACCAACTCTTTTTCCGAAGGTAACTGGCTTCAGCAGAGCGCAGATACCAA
ATACTGTTCTTCTAGTGTAGCCGTAGTTAGGCCACCACTTCAAGAACTCTGTAGCACCGCCTACATACCT
CGCTCTGCTAATCCTGTTACCAGTGGCTGCTGCCAGTGGCGATAAGTCGTGTCTTACCGGGTTGGACTCA
AGACGATAGTTACCGGATAAGGCGCAGCGGTCGGGCTGAACGGGGGGTTCGTGCACACAGCCCAGCTTGG
AGCGAACGACCTACACCGAACTGAGATACCTACAGCGTGAGCTATGAGAAAGCGCCACGCTTCCCGAAGA
GAGAAAGGCGGACAGGTATCCGGTAAGCGGCAGGGTCGGAACAGGAGAGCGCACGAGGGAGCTTCCAGGG
GGAAACGCCTGGTATCTTTATAGTCCTGTCGGGTTTCGCCACCTCTGACTTGAGCGTCGATTTTTGTGAT
GCTCGTCAGGGGGGCGGAGCCTATGGAAAAACGCCAGCAACGCGGCCTTTTTACGGTTCCTGGCCTTTTG
CTGGCCTTTTGCTCACATGTTCTTTCCTGCGTTATCCCCTGATTCTGTGGATAACCGTATTACCGCCTTT
GAGTGAGCTGATACCGCTCGCCGCAGCCGAACGACCGAGCGCAGCGAGTCAGTGAGCGAGGAAGCGGAAG
AGCGCCCAATACGCAAACCGCCTCTCCCCGCGCGTTGGCCGATTCATTAATGCAGCTGGCACGACAGGTT
TCCCGACTGGAAAGCGGGCAGTGAGCGCAACGCAATTAATGTGAGTTAGCTCACTCATTAGGCACCCCAG
GCTTTACACTTTATGCTTCCGGCTCGTATGTTGTGTGGAATTGTGAGCGGATAACAATTTCACACAGGAA
ACAGCTATGACCATGATTACGCCAAGCGCGCAATTAACCCTCACTAAAGGGAACAAAAGCTGGAGCTGCA
AGCTTTAGTTATTAATAGTAATCAATTACGGGGTCATTAGTTCATAGCCCATATATGGAGTTCCGCGTTA
CATAACTTACGGTAAATGGCCCGCCTGGCTGACCGCCCAACGACCCCCGCCCATTGACGTCAATAATGAC
GTATGTTCCCATAGTAACGCCAATAGGGACTTTCCATTGACGTCAATGGGTGGAGTATTTACGGTAAACT
GCCCACTTGGCAGTACATCAAGTGTATCATATGCCAAGTACGCCCCCTATTGACGTCAATGACGGTAAAT
GGCCCGCCTGGCATTATGCCCAGTACATGACCTTATGGGACTTTCCTACTTGGCAGTACATCTACGTATT
AGTCATCGCTATTACCATGGTGATGCGGTTTTGGCAGTACATCAATGGGCGTGGATAGCGGTTTGACTCA
CGGGGATTTCCAAGTCTCCACCCCATTGACGTCAATGGGAGTTTGTTTTGGCACCAAAATCAACGGGACT
TTCCAAAATGTCGTAACAACTCCGCCCCATTGACGCAAATGGGCGGTAGGCGTGTACGGTGGGAGGTCTA
TATAAGCAGAGCTGGTTTAGTGAACCGGGTCTCTCTGGTTAGACCAGATCTGAGCCTGGGAGCTCTCTGG
CTAACTAGGGAACCCACTGCTTAAGCCTCAATAAAGCTTGCCTTGAGTGCTTCAAGTAGTGTGTGCCCGT
CTGTTGTGTGACTCTGGTAACTAGAGATCCCTCAGACCCTTTTAGTCAGTGTGGAAAATCTCTAGCAGTG
GCGCCCGAACAGGGACTTGAAAGCGAAAGGGAAACCAGAGGAGCTCTCTCGACGCAGGACTCGGCTTGCT
GAAGCGCGCACGGCAAGAGGCGAGGGGCGGCGACTGGTGAGTACGCCAAAAATTTTGACTAGCGGAGGCT
AGAAGGAGAGAGATGGGTGCGAGAGCGTCAGTATTAAGCGGGGGAGAATTAGATCGCGATGGGAAAAAAT
TCGGTTAAGGCCAGGGGGAAAGAAAAAATATAAATTAAAACATATAGTATGGGCAAGCAGGGAGCTAGAA
CGATTCGCAGTTAATCCTGGCCTGTTAGAAACATCAGAAGGCTGTAGACAAATACTGGGACAGCTACAAC
CATCCCTTCAGACAGGATCAGAAGAACTTAGATCATTATATAATACAGTAGCAACCCTCTATTGTGTGCA
TCAAAGGATAGAGATAAAAGACACCAAGGAAGCTTTAGACAAGATAGAGGAAGAGCAAAACAAAAGTAAG
ACCACCGCACAGCAAGCGGCCGCTGATCTTCAGACCTGGAGGAGGAGATATGAGGGACAATTGGAGAAGT
GAATTATATAAATATAAAGTAGTAAAAATTGAACCATTAGGAGTAGCACCCACCAAGGCAAAGAGAAGAG
TGGTGCAGAGAGAAAAAAGAGCAGTGGGAATAGGAGCTTTGTTCCTTGGGTTCTTGGGAGCAGCAGGAAG
CACTATGGGCGCAGCGTCAATGACGCTGACGGTACAGGCCAGACAATTATTGTCTGGTATAGTGCAGCAG
CAGAACAATTTGCTGAGGGCTATTGAGGCGCAACAGCATCTGTTGCAACTCACAGTCTGGGGCATCAAGC
AGCTCCAGGCAAGAATCCTGGCTGTGGAAAGATACCTAAAGGATCAACAGCTCCTGGGGATTTGGGGTTG
CTCTGGAAAACTCATTTGCACCACTGCTGTGCCTTGGAATGCTAGTTGGAGTAATAAATCTCTGGAACAG
ATTTGGAATCACACGACCTGGATGGAGTGGGACAGAGAAATTAACAATTACACAAGCTTAATACACTCCT
TAATTGAAGAATCGCAAAACCAGCAAGAAAAGAATGAACAAGAATTATTGGAATTAGATAAATGGGCAAG
TTTGTGGAATTGGTTTAACATAACAAATTGGCTGTGGTATATAAAATTATTCATAATGATAGTAGGAGGC
TTGGTAGGTTTAAGAATAGTTTTTGCTGTACTTTCTATAGTGAATAGAGTTAGGCAGGGATATTCACCAT
TATCGTTTCAGACCCACCTCCCAACCCCGAGGGGACCCGACAGGCCCGAAGGAATAGAAGAAGAAGGTGG
AGAGAGAGACAGAGACAGATCCATTCGATTAGTGAACGGATCTCGACGGTATCGCCTTTAAAAGAAAAGG
GGGGATTGGGGGGTACAGTGCAGGGGAAAGAATAGTAGACATAATAGCAACAGACATACAAACTAAAGAA
TTACAAAAACAAATTACAAAAATTCAAAATTTTCGGGTTTATTACAGGGACAGCAGAGATCCAGTTTATC
GAGGCTAGCCAACTTTGTATAGAAAAGTTGGGCTCCGGTGCCCGTCAGTGGGCAGAGCGCACATCGCCCA
CAGTCCCCGAGAAGTTGGGGGGAGGGGTCGGCAATTGAACCGGTGCCTAGAGAAGGTGGCGCGGGGTAAA
CTGGGAAAGTGATGTCGTGTACTGGCTCCGCCTTTTTCCCGAGGGTGGGGGAGAACCGTATATAAGTGCA
GTAGTCGCCGTGAACGTTCTTTTTCGCAACGGGTTTGCCGCCAGAACACAGGTAAGTGCCGTGTGTGGTT
CCCGCGGGCCTGGCCTCTTTACGGGTTATGGCCCTTGCGTGCCTTGAATTACTTCCACCTGGCTGCAGTA
CGTGATTCTTGATCCCGAGCTTCGGGTTGGAAGTGGGTGGGAGAGTTCGAGGCCTTGCGCTTAAGGAGCC
CCTTCGCCTCGTGCTTGAGTTGAGGCCTGGCCTGGGCGCTGGGGCCGCCGCGTGCGAATCTGGTGGCACC
TTCGCGCCTGTCTCGCTGCTTTCGATAAGTCTCTAGCCATTTAAAATTTTTGATGACCTGCTGCGACGCT
TTTTTTCTGGCAAGATAGTCTTGTAAATGCGGGCCAAGATCTGCACACTGGTATTTCGGTTTTTGGGGCC
GCGGGCGGCGACGGGGCCCGTGCGTCCCAGCGCACATGTTCGGCGAGGCGGGGCCTGCGAGCGCGGCCAC
CGAGAATCGGACGGGGGTAGTCTCAAGCTGGCCGGCCTGCTCTGGTGCCTGGTCTCGCGCCGCCGTGTAT
CGCCCCGCCCTGGGCGGCAAGGCTGGCCCGGTCGGCACCAGTTGCGTGAGCGGAAAGATGGCCGCTTCCC
GGCCCTGCTGCAGGGAGCTCAAAATGGAGGACGCGGCGCTCGGGAGAGCGGGCGGGTGAGTCACCCACAC
AAAGGAAAAGGGCCTTTCCGTCCTCAGCCGTCGCTTCATGTGACTCCACGGAGTACCGGGCGCCGTCCAG
GCACCTCGATTAGTTCTCGAGCTTTTGGAGTACGTCGTCTTTAGGTTGGGGGGAGGGGTTTTATGCGATG
GAGTTTCCCCACACTGAGTGGGTGGAGACTGAAGTTAGGCCAGCTTGGCACTTGATGTAATTCTCCTTGG
AATTTGCCCTTTTTGAGTTTGGATCTTGGTTCATTCTCAAGCCTCAGACAGTGGTTCAAAGTTTTTTTCT
TCCATTTCAGGTGTCGTGACAAGTTTGTACAAAAAAGCAGGCTGCCACCATGCTGGTGCCGCTAGCCAAG
CTGTCCTGCCTGGCATATCAGTGCTTTCATGCCTTAAAAATTAAGAAAAATTATCTACCTCTATGTGCTA
CAAGATGGTCTTCAACTTCTACTGTGCCTCGAATTACTACCCATTATACTATTTATCCCCGGGATAAGGA
CAAGAGATGGGAAGGAGTGAACATGGAAAGGTTTGCAGAAGAAGCAGATGTTGTAATAGTTGGTGCAGGC
CCTGCAGGGCTCTCTGCAGCTGTTCGTCTAAAACAGTTGGCTGTGGCACATGAAAAGGACATCCGTGTGT
GTCTAGTGGAGAAAGCTGCCCAGATAGGAGCTCATACTCTCTCAGGGGCTTGCCTTGATCCAGGTGCTTT
TAAAGAACTCTTCCCAGACTGGAAAGAGAAGGGGGCTCCACTTAACACTCCTGTAACAGAAGACAGATTT
GGAATTTTAACAGAGAAATACAGAATTCCTGTGCCAATTCTTCCAGGGCTTCCAATGAATAATCATGGCA
ATTACATTGTACGCTTGGGACATTTAGTGAGCTGGATGGGCGAACAAGCAGAAGCCCTTGGTGTTGAAGT
ATACCCTGGTTATGCAGCTGCTGAGGTCCTTTTTCATGATGATGGTAGTGTAAAAGGAATTGCCACTAAC
GATGTAGGGATACAAAAGGATGGTGCACCAAAGGCAACATTTGAGAGAGGACTGGAACTACATGCTAAAG
TCACAATTTTTGCAGAAGGTTGCCATGGACATCTAGCCAAGCAACTATATAAGAAGTTTGATTTGAGAGC
AAATTGTGAACCTCAAACCTACGGGATTGGACTGAAGGAGTTATGGGTTATTGATGAAAAGAACTGGAAA
CCTGGGAGAGTAGATCACACTGTTGGTTGGCCCTTGGACAGACATACCTATGGAGGATCTTTCCTCTATC
ATTTGAATGAAGGTGAACCCCTAGTAGCTCTTGGTCTTGTGGTTGGTCTAGACTATCAGAATCCATACCT
GAGTCCATTTAGAGAGTTCCAAAGGTGGAAACACCATCCTAGCATTCGGCCAACCTTGGAAGGTGGAAAA
AGGATTGCATACGGAGCCAGAGCTCTCAATGAAGGTGGCTTTCAGTCTATACCAAAACTCACCTTTCCTG
GTGGTTTACTAATTGGTTGTAGTCCTGGTTTTATGAATGTTCCCAAGATCAAAGGTACTCACACAGCAAT
GAAAAGTGGAATTTTAGCAGCAGAATCTATTTTTAATCAACTAACTAGTGAAAATCTCCAATCAAAGACA
ATAGGACTCCATGTAACTGAATATGAGGACAATTTGAAGAACTCATGGGTATGGAAAGAGCTATATTCTG
TTAGAAATATAAGACCGTCCTGCCACGGAGTACTGGGTGTATATGGAGGGATGATTTACACTGGAATCTT
TTACTGGATATTGAGAGGAATGGAGCCGTGGACTCTGAAACATAAAGGTTCTGACTTTGAACGGCTCAAG
CCAGCCAAGGATTGCACACCTATTGAGTATCCAAAACCCGATGGACAGATCAGTTTTGACCTCTTGTCAT
CTGTGGCTCTGAGTGGTACTAATCATGAACATGACCAGCCGGCACACTTAACCTTAAGGGATGACAGTAT
ACCTGTAAATAGAAATCTGTCGATATATGATGGGCCCGAGCAGCGATTCTGTCCTGCAGGAGTTTATGAA
TTTGTACCTGTGGAACAAGGTGATGGATTTCGGTTACAGATAAATGCTCAGAACTGTGTACATTGTAAAA
CATGTGATATTAAAGATCCAAGTCAGAATATTAACTGGGTGGTACCTGAAGGTGGAGGAGGACCTGCTTA
CAATGGAATGTAAACCCAGCTTTCTTGTACAAAGTGGTGATAATCGAATTCCGATAATCAACCTCTGGAT
TACAAAATTTGTGAAAGATTGACTGGTATTCTTAACTATGTTGCTCCTTTTACGCTATGTGGATACGCTG
CTTTAATGCCTTTGTATCATGCTATTGCTTCCCGTATGGCTTTCATTTTCTCCTCCTTGTATAAATCCTG
GTTGCTGTCTCTTTATGAGGAGTTGTGGCCCGTTGTCAGGCAACGTGGCGTGGTGTGCACTGTGTTTGCT
GACGCAACCCCCACTGGTTGGGGCATTGCCACCACCTGTCAGCTCCTTTCCGGGACTTTCGCTTTCCCCC
TCCCTATTGCCACGGCGGAACTCATCGCCGCCTGCCTTGCCCGCTGCTGGACAGGGGCTCGGCTGTTGGG
CACTGACAATTCCGTGGTGTTGTCGGGGAAGCTGACGTCCTTTCCATGGCTGCTCGCCTGTGTTGCCACC
TGGATTCTGCGCGGGACGTCCTTCTGCTACGTCCCTTCGGCCCTCAATCCAGCGGACCTTCCTTCCCGCG
GCCTGCTGCCGGCTCTGCGGCCTCTTCCGCGTCTTCGCCTTCGCCCTCAGACGAGTCGGATCTCCCTTTG
GGCCGCCTCCCCGCATCGGGAATTCCCGCGGTTCGAATTCTACCGGGTAGGGGAGGCGCTTTTCCCAAGG
CAGTCTGGAGCATGCGCTTTAGCAGCCCCGCTGGGCACTTGGCGCTACACAAGTGGCCTCTGGCCTCGCA
CACATTCCACATCCACCGGTAGGCGCCAACCGGCTCCGTTCTTTGGTGGCCCCTTCGCGCCACCTTCTAC
TCCTCCCCTAGTCAGGAAGTTCCCCCCCGCCCCGCAGCTCGCGTCGTGCAGGACGTGACAAATGGAAGTA
GCACGTCTCACTAGTCTCGTGCAGATGGACAGCACCGCTGAGCAATGGAAGCGGGTAGGCCTTTGGGGCA
GCGGCCAATAGCAGCTTTGCTCCTTCGCTTTCTGGGCTCAGAGGCTGGGAAGGGGTGGGTCCGGGGGCGG
GCTCAGGGGCGGGCTCAGGGGCGGGGCGGGCGCCCGAAGGTCCTCCGGAGGCCCGGCATTCTGCACGCTT
CAAAAGCGCACGTCTGCCGCGCTGTTCTCCTCTTCCTCATCTCCGGGCCTTTCGACCTCACGTGGCCACC
ATGAAAAAGCCTGAACTCACCGCGACGTCTGTCGAGAAGTTTCTGATCGAAAAGTTCGACAGCGTCTCCG
ACCTGATGCAGCTCTCGGAGGGCGAAGAATCTCGTGCTTTCAGCTTCGATGTAGGAGGGCGTGGATATGT
CCTGCGGGTAAATAGCTGCGCCGATGGTTTCTACAAAGATCGTTATGTTTATCGGCACTTTGCATCGGCC
GCGCTCCCGATTCCGGAAGTGCTTGACATTGGGGAATTTAGCGAGAGCCTGACCTATTGCATCTCCCGCC
GTGCACAGGGTGTCACGTTGCAAGACCTGCCTGAAACCGAACTGCCCGCTGTTCTGCAGCCGGTCGCGGA
GGCCATGGATGCGATCGCTGCGGCCGATCTTAGCCAGACGAGCGGGTTCGGCCCATTCGGACCGCAAGGA
ATCGGTCAATACACTACATGGCGTGATTTCATATGCGCGATTGCTGATCCCCATGTGTATCACTGGCAAA
CTGTGATGGACGACACCGTCAGTGCGTCCGTCGCGCAGGCTCTCGATGAGCTGATGCTTTGGGCCGAGGA
CTGCCCCGAAGTCCGGCACCTCGTGCACGCGGATTTCGGCTCCAACAATGTCCTGACGGACAATGGCCGC
ATAACAGCGGTCATTGACTGGAGCGAGGCGATGTTCGGGGATTCCCAATACGAGGTCGCCAACATCTTCT
TCTGGAGGCCGTGGTTGGCTTGTATGGAGCAGCAGACGCGCTACTTCGAGCGGAGGCATCCGGAGCTTGC
AGGATCGCCGCGGCTCCGGGCGTATATGCTCCGCATTGGTCTTGACCAACTCTATCAGAGCTTGGTTGAC
GGCAATTTCGATGATGCAGCTTGGGCGCAGGGTCGATGCGACGCAATCGTCCGATCCGGAGCCGGGACTG
TCGGGCGTACACAAATCGCCCGCAGAAGCGCGGCCGTCTGGACCGATGGCTGTGTAGAAGTACTCGCCGA
TAGTGGAAACCGACGCCCCAGCACTCGTCCGAGGGCAAAGGAATAGGGTACCTTTAAGACCAATGACTTA
CAAGGCAGCTGTAGATCTTAGCCACTTTTTAAAAGAAAAGGGGGGACTGGAAGGGCTAATTCACTCCCAA
CGAAGACAAGATCTGCTTTTTGCTTGTACTGGGTCTCTCTGGTTAGACCAGATCTGAGCCTGGGAGCTCT
CTGGCTAACTAGGGAACCCACTGCTTAAGCCTCAATAAAGCTTGCCTTGAGTGCTTCAAGTAGTGTGTGC
CCGTCTGTTGTGTGACTCTGGTAACTAGAGATCCCTCAGACCCTTTTAGTCAGTGTGGAAAATCTCTAGC
AGTAGTAGTTCATGTCATCTTATTATTCAGTATTTATAACTTGCAAAGAAATGAATATCAGAGAGTGAGA
GGAACTTGTTTATTGCAGCTTATAATGGTTACAAATAAAGCAATAGCATCACAAATTTCACAAATAAAGC
ATTTTTTTCACTGCATTCTAGTTGTGGTTTGTCCAAACTCATCAATGTATCTTATCATGTCTGGCTCTAG
CTATCCCGCCCCTAACTCCGCCCATCCCGCCCCTAACTCCGCCCAGTTCCGCCCATTCTCCGCCCCATGG
CTGACTAATTTTTTTTATTTATGCAGAGGCCGAGGCCGCCTCGGCCTCTGAGCTATTCCAGAAGTAGTGA
GGAGGCTTTTTTGGAGGCCTAGGGACGTACCCAATTCGCCCTATAGTGAGTCGTATTACGCGCGCTCACT
GGCCGTCGTTTTACAACGTCGTGACTGGGAAAACCCTGGCGTTACCCAACTTAATCGCCTTGCAGCACAT
CCCCCTTTCGCCAGCTGGCGTAATAGCGAAGAGGCCCGCACCGATCGCCCTTCCCAACAGTTGCGCAGCC
TGAATGGCGAATGGG
[124 nt withheld, positions 9536-9659]
C
[91 nt withheld, positions 9661-9751]
A
[49 nt withheld, positions 9753-9801]
CCTTTGACGTTGGAGTCCACGTTCTTT
[37 nt withheld, positions 9829-9865]
ACCCTATCTCGGTCTATTCTTTTGATTTATAAGGGATTTTGCCGATTTCGGCCTATTGGTTAAAAAATGA
GCTGATTTAACAAAAATTTAACGCGAATTTTAACAAAATATTAACGCTTACAATTTAGGTGGCACTTTTC
GGGGAAATGTGCGCGGAACCCCTATTTGTTTATTTTTCTAAATACATTCAAATATGTATCCGCTCATGAG
ACAATAACCCTGATAAATGCTTCAATAATATTGAAAAAGGAAGAGTATGAGTATTCAACATTTCCGTGTC
GCCCTTATTCCCTTTTTTGCGGCATTTTGCCTTCCTGTTTTTGCTCACCCAGAAACGCTGGTGAAAGTAA
AAGATGCTGAAGATCAGTTGGGTGCACGAGTGGGTTACATCGAACTGGATCTCAACAGCGGTAAGATCCT
TGAGAGTTTTCGCCCCGAAGAACGTTTTCCAATGATGAGCACTTTTAAAGTTCTGCTATGTGGCGCGGTA
TTATCCCGTATTGACGCCGGGCAAGAGCAACTCGGTCGCCGCATACACTATTCTCAGAATGACTTGGTTG
AGTACTCACCAGTCACAGAAAAGCATCTTACGGATGGCATGACAGTAAGAGAATTATGCAGTGCTGCCAT
AACCATGAGTGATAACACTGCGGCCAACTTACTTCTGACAACGATCGGAGGACCGAAGGAGCTAACCGCT
TTTTTGCACAACATGGGGGATCATGTAACTCGCCTTGATCGTTGGGAACCGGAGCTGAATGAAGCCATAC
CAAACGACGAGCGTGACACCACGATGCCTGTAGCAATGGCAACAACGTTGCGCAAACTATTAACTGGCGA
ACTACTTACTCTAGCTTCCCGGCAACAATTAATAGACTGGATGGAGGCGGATAAAGTTGCAGGACCACTT
CTGCGCTCGGCCCTTCCGGCTGGCTGGTTTATTGCTGATAAATCTGGAGCCGGTGAGCGTGGGTCTCGCG
GTATCATTGCAGCACTGGGGCCAGATGGTAAGCCCTCCCGTATCGTAGTTATCTACACGACGGGGAGTCA
GGCAACTATGGATGAACGAAATAGACAGATCGCTGAGATAGGTGCCTCACTGATTAAGCATTGGTAACTG
TCAGACCAAGTTTACTCATATATACTTTAGATTGATTTAAAACTTCATTTTTAATTTAAAAGGATCTAGG
TGAAGATCCTTTTTGATAATCTCATGACCAAAATCCCTTAACGTGAGTTTTCGTTCCACTGAGCGTCAGA
CCCCGTAGAAAAGATCAAAGGATCTTC
